Addgene plasmid #246760: EKAREN5-YFPonly
Purpose: Control plasmid for EKAREN5 without mTurquioise2 cassette (expressing YFP only)
Depositing lab: Toru Hiratsuka. Depositing organization: Osaka International Cancer Institute. Publication: A sensitive ERK fluorescent probe reveals the significance of minimal EGF-induced transcription. Weisheng Z, Nakayama J, Inomata Y, Higashiyama S, Hiratsuka T. Cell Struct Funct. 2024 Dec 18. doi: 10.1247/csf.24070. PubMed 39694501.
Backbone
  Vector backbone: pLV lentiviral vector
  Total vector size (bp): 10209
  Vector type: Mammalian Expression, Lentiviral
  Selectable markers: Puromycin
Growth in bacteria
  Bacterial resistance: Ampicillin, 100 μg/mL
  Growth temperature: 37°C
  Growth strain: NEB Stable
  Copy number: High Copy
Gene/Insert
  Gene/Insert name: EKAREN5-YFPonly
  Species: Aequorea victoria
  Insert size (bp): 2612
  Tag / fusion protein: nls localization motif (C terminal on insert)
Resource information
  A portion of this plasmid was derived from a plasmid made by: Hugo Snippert's lab (EKAREN5)
Terms and licenses: Academic/Nonprofit Terms; Industry Terms: Not Available to Industry
How to cite: EKAREN5-YFPonly was a gift from Toru Hiratsuka (Addgene plasmid # 246760 ; http://n2t.net/addgene:246760 ; RRID:Addgene_246760)
