[The description below was written by a language model from this plasmid's Addgene catalogue record and pLannotate feature annotations shown in this document.]
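Description:
EKAREN5-YFPonly is a lentiviral mammalian expression plasmid built on a pLV backbone. It serves as a control for the EKAREN5 ERK activity FRET biosensor: the mTurquoise2 donor cassette has been removed, so only the yellow fluorescent component is expressed. The catalogue lists the plasmid at about 10.2 kb, and the long-read sequence record is 10,276 nt. In bacteria it is maintained by a high-copy ColE1/pUC-type origin with ampicillin resistance, and an f1 origin and residual lac/T7/T3 cloning-vector elements are also present.

The transfer cassette has a third-generation, self-inactivating layout. An RSV promoter fused to a truncated HIV-1 5' LTR drives genomic RNA production, followed by the Ψ packaging signal with a gag fragment, the RRE for Rev-dependent export, and the cPPT/CTS. It ends in a ΔU3 3' LTR with a downstream SV40 polyadenylation signal and SV40 origin. Internally, a human EF-1α promoter drives the roughly 2.6 kb insert, which begins with YPet followed by a fragment of human PIN1. This fragment probably corresponds to the phospho-binding domain used in EKAR-type sensors. The remaining sensor sequence is not individually annotated, and the record lists a C-terminal nuclear localization signal. An EMCV IRES then links puromycin N-acetyltransferase to the same transcript, so transduced cells can be selected with puromycin. The annotations of hepatitis B virus sequence, including a post-transcriptional regulatory element hit and an X protein hit, likely reflect a PRE-type element that enhances transcript expression.

A YFP-only control of this kind is typically used alongside the full biosensor to measure acceptor-channel signal and spectral bleed-through in FRET imaging of ERK activity, although the record itself describes it only as a control.
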