Features (pLannotate 1.2.2; 31 found; start..end, strand, type, name):
      8..154     +  CDS            HBsAg (S) (fragment): major/small (S) envelope protein of hepatitis B virus hepatitis B surface antigen
    274..736     +  misc_feature   IRES: internal ribosome entry site (IRES) of the encephalomyocarditis virus (EMCV)
    765..1364    +  CDS            PuroR: puromycin N-acetyltransferase; pac from Streptomyces alboniger; confers resistance to puromycin
   1500..1758    +  ncRNA          HBV PRE 1151-1410: Accession: RF02816 - Hepatitis B virus post-transcriptional regulatory element 1151-1410
   1724..2164    +  CDS            X: X_HBVD3 - Experimental evidence at protein level: Swiss-Prot protein existence level 1. Multifunctional protein that plays a role in silencing host antiviral defenses and promoting viral transcription. Does not seem to be essential for HBV infection. May be directly involved in development of cirrhosis and liver cancer (hepatocellular carcinoma). Most of cytosolic activities involve modulation of cytosolic calcium. The effect on apoptosis is controversial depending on the cell types in which the studies have been conducted. May induce apoptosis by localizing in mitochondria and causing loss of
   2186..2254    +  CDS            nef (fragment): NEF_HV1Z2 - Experimental evidence at protein level: Swiss-Prot protein existence level 1. Extracellular Nef protein targets CD4(+) T-lymphocytes for apoptosis by interacting with CXCR4 surface receptors. From Human immunodeficiency virus type 1 group M subtype D (isolate Z2/CDC-Z34) (HIV-1).
   2256..2489    +  LTR            3' LTR (ΔU3): self-inactivating 3' long terminal repeat (LTR) from HIV-1
   2561..2682    +  polyA_signal   SV40 poly(A) signal: SV40 polyadenylation signal
   2722..2857    +  rep_origin     SV40 ori: SV40 origin of replication
   2878..2896    -  promoter       T7 promoter: promoter for bacteriophage T7 RNA polymerase
   2904..3059    +  CDS            lacZα (fragment): LacZα fragment of β-galactosidase; lacZ fragment
   3064..3492    +  rep_origin     f1 ori (sequence partly withheld): f1 bacteriophage origin of replication; arrow indicates direction of (+) strand synthesis
   3545..3649    +  promoter       AmpR promoter: bla
   3650..4510    +  CDS            AmpR: β-lactamase; bla; confers resistance to ampicillin, carbenicillin, and related antibiotics
   4681..5269    +  rep_origin     ori: high-copy-number ColE1/pMB1/pBR322/pUC origin of replication
   5452..5544    +  CDS            lacI (fragment): lac repressor; lacI; The lac repressor binds to the lac operator to inhibit transcription in E. coli. This inhibition can be relieved by adding lactose or isopropyl-β-D-thiogalactopyranoside (IPTG).
   5557..5578    +  protein_bind   CAP binding site: CAP binding activates transcription in the presence of cAMP. E. coli catabolite activator protein
   5593..5623    +  promoter       lac promoter: promoter for the E. coli lac operon
   5631..5647    +  protein_bind   lac operator: The lac repressor binds to the lac operator to inhibit transcription in E. coli. This inhibition can be relieved by adding lactose or isopropyl-β-D-thiogalactopyranoside (IPTG). lac repressor encoded by lacI
   5692..5710    +  promoter       T3 promoter: promoter for bacteriophage T3 RNA polymerase
   5738..5964    +  promoter       RSV promoter: Rous sarcoma virus enhancer/promoter
   5965..6145    +  LTR            5' LTR (truncated): truncated 5' long terminal repeat (LTR) from HIV-1
   6192..6317    +  misc_feature   HIV-1 Ψ: packaging signal of human immunodeficiency virus type 1
   6301..6664    +  CDS            HIV-1 gag (fragment): gag protein from human immunodeficiency virus 1; gag
   6810..7043    +  misc_feature   RRE: The Rev response element (RRE) of HIV-1 allows for Rev-dependent mRNA export from the nucleus to the cytoplasm.
   7420..7520    +  CDS            Rev (fragment): human immunodeficiency virus 1 (HIV-1) Rev protein; rev; enhances nuclear export of unspliced and incompletely spliced viral mRNAs
   7534..7651    +  misc_feature   cPPT/CTS: central polypurine tract and central termination sequence of HIV-1
   7679..8841    +  promoter       EF-1α promoter: strong constitutive promoter for human elongation factor EF-1α
   8862..8884    +  misc_feature   MCS (fragment): multiple cloning site
   8923..9636    +  CDS            YPet: YPet is a basic (constitutively fluorescent) yellow fluorescent protein published in 2005, derived from Aequorea victoria. It has moderate acid sensitivity.
   9643..9804    +  CDS            PIN1 (fragment): PIN1_HUMAN - Experimental evidence at protein level: Swiss-Prot protein existence level 1. Peptidyl-prolyl cis/trans isomerase (PPIase) that binds to and isomerizes specific phosphorylated Ser/Thr-Pro (pSer/Thr-Pro) motifs (PubMed:21497122, PubMed:23623683, PubMed:29686383). By inducing conformational changes in a subset of phosphorylated proteins, acts as a molecular switch in multiple cellular processes (PubMed:21497122, PubMed:22033920, PubMed:23623683). Displays a preference for acidic residues located N-terminally to the proline bond to be isomerized. Regulates mitosis presumably by inter
>Addgene plasmid #246760 | EKAREN5-YFPonly | addgene full sequence | sequence record 494104 | Addgene Long Read Sequencing Result
AGCTAGCCTAGTGCCATTTGTTCAGTGGTTCGTAGGGCTTTCCCCCACTGTTTGGCTTTCAGTTATATGG
ATGATGTGGTATTGGGGGCCAAGTCTGTACAGCATCTTGAGTCCCTTTTTACCGCTGTTACCAATTTTCT
TTTGTCTTTGGGTAAACCCGGGAATTCCGCCCCTCTCCCCCCCTAACGTTACTGGCCGAAGCCGCTTGGA
ATAAGGCCGGTGTGCGTTTGTCTATATGTTATTTTCCACCATATTGCCGTCTTTTGGCAATGTGAGGGCC
CGGAAACCTGGCCCTGTCTTCTTGACGAGCATTCCTAGGGGTCTTTCCCCTCTCGCCAAAGGAATGCAAG
GTCTGTTGAATGTCGTGAAGGAAGCAGTTCCTCTGGAAGCTTCTTGAAGACAAACAACGTCTGTAGCGAC
CCTTTGCAGGCAGCGGAACCCCCCACCTGGCGACAGGTGCCTCTGCGGCCAAAAGCCACGTGTATAAGAT
ACACCTGCAAAGGCGGCACAACCCCAGTGCCACGTTGTGAGTTGGATAGTTGTGGAAAGAGTCAAATGGC
TCTCCTCAAGCGTATTCAACAAGGGGCTGAAGGATGCCCAGAAGGTACCCCATTGTATGGGATCTGATCT
GGGGCCTCGGTGCACATGCTTTACATGTGTTTAGTCGAGGTTAAAAAAACGTCTAGGCCCCCCGAACCAC
GGGGACGTGGTTTTCCTTTGAAAAACACGATGATAATATGGATATGGCCACAACGGTCGCCACCATGACC
GAGTACAAGCCCACGGTGCGCCTCGCCACCCGCGACGACGTCCCCAGGGCCGTACGCACCCTCGCCGCCG
CGTTCGCCGACTACCCCGCCACGCGCCACACCGTCGATCCGGACCGCCACATCGAGCGGGTCACCGAGCT
GCAAGAACTCTTCCTCACGCGCGTCGGGCTCGACATCGGCAAGGTGTGGGTCGCGGACGACGGCGCCGCG
GTGGCGGTCTGGACCACGCCGGAGAGCGTCGAAGCGGGGGCGGTGTTCGCCGAGATCGGCCCGCGCATGG
CCGAGTTGAGCGGTTCCCGGCTGGCCGCGCAGCAACAGATGGAAGGCCTCCTGGCGCCGCACCGGCCCAA
GGAGCCCGCGTGGTTCCTGGCCACCGTCGGCGTCTCGCCCGACCACCAGGGCAAGGGTCTGGGCAGCGCC
GTCGTGCTCCCCGGAGTGGAGGCGGCCGAGCGCGCCGGGGTGCCCGCCTTCCTGGAGACCTCCGCGCCCC
GCAACCTCCCCTTCTACGAGCGGCTCGGCTTCACCGTCACCGCCGACGTCGAGGTGCCCGAAGGACCGCG
CACCTGGTGCATGACCCGCAAGCCCGGTGCCTGACGCCCGCCCCACGACCCGCAGCGCCCGACCGAAAGG
AGCGCACGACCCCATGCATGTATTCAATCTAAGCAGGCTTTCACTTTCTCGCCAACTTACAAGGCCTTTC
TGTGTAAACAATACCTGAACCTTTACCCCGTTGCCCGGCAACGGCCAGGTCTGTGCCAAGTGTTTGCTGA
CGCAACCCCCACTGGCTGGGGCTTGGTCATGGGCCATCAGCGCATGCGTGGAACCTTTTCGGCTCCTCTG
CCGATCCATACTGCGGAACTCCTAGCCGCTTGTTTTGCTCGCAGCAGGTCTGGAGCAAACATTATCGGGA
CTGATAACTCTGTTGTCCTATCCCGCAAATATACATCGTTTCCATGGCTGCTAGGCTGTGCTGCCAACTG
GATCCTGCGCGGGACGTCCTTTGTTTACGTCCCGTCGGCGCTGAATCCTGCGGACGACCCTTCTCGGGGT
CGCTTGGGACTCTCTCGTCCCCTTCTCCGTCTGCCGTTCCGACCGACCACGGGGCGCACCTCTCTTTACG
CGGACTCCCCGTCTGTGCCTTCTCATCTGCCGGACCGTGTGCACTTCGCTTCACCTCTGCACGTCGCATG
GAGACCACCGTGAACGCCCACCAAATATTGCCCAAGGTCTTACATAAGAGGACTCTTGGACTCTCAGCAA
TGTCAACGACCGACCTTGAGGCATACTTCAAAGACTGTTTGTTTAAAGACTGGGAGGAGTTGGGGGAGGA
GATTAGGTTAAAGGTCTTTGTACTAGGAGGCTGTAGGCATAAATTGGTCTGCGCACCAGCACCATGGCGC
AATCACTAGAGCGGGGTACCTTTAAGACCAATGACTTACAAGGCAGCTGTAGATCTTAGCCACTTTTTAA
AAGAAAAGGGGGGACTGGAAGGGCTAATTCACTCCCAACGAAGACAAGATCTGCTTTTTGCTTGTACTGG
GTCTCTCTGGTTAGACCAGATCTGAGCCTGGGAGCTCTCTGGCTAACTAGGGAACCCACTGCTTAAGCCT
CAATAAAGCTTGCCTTGAGTGCTTCAAGTAGTGTGTGCCCGTCTGTTGTGTGACTCTGGTAACTAGAGAT
CCCTCAGACCCTTTTAGTCAGTGTGGAAAATCTCTAGCAGTAGTAGTTCATGTCATCTTATTATTCAGTA
TTTATAACTTGCAAAGAAATGAATATCAGAGAGTGAGAGGAACTTGTTTATTGCAGCTTATAATGGTTAC
AAATAAAGCAATAGCATCACAAATTTCACAAATAAAGCATTTTTTTCACTGCATTCTAGTTGTGGTTTGT
CCAAACTCATCAATGTATCTTATCATGTCTGGCTCTAGCTATCCCGCCCCTAACTCCGCCCATCCCGCCC
CTAACTCCGCCCAGTTCCGCCCATTCTCCGCCCCATGGCTGACTAATTTTTTTTATTTATGCAGAGGCCG
AGGCCGCCTCGGCCTCTGAGCTATTCCAGAAGTAGTGAGGAGGCTTTTTTGGAGGCCTAGGGACGTACCC
AATTCGCCCTATAGTGAGTCGTATTACGCGCGCTCACTGGCCGTCGTTTTACAACGTCGTGACTGGGAAA
ACCCTGGCGTTACCCAACTTAATCGCCTTGCAGCACATCCCCCTTTCGCCAGCTGGCGTAATAGCGAAGA
GGCCCGCACCGATCGCCCTTCCCAACAGTTGCGCAGCCTGAATGGCGAATGGG
[124 nt withheld, positions 3064-3187]
C
[91 nt withheld, positions 3189-3279]
A
[49 nt withheld, positions 3281-3329]
CCTTTGACGTTGGAGTCCACGTTCTTT
[37 nt withheld, positions 3357-3393]
ACCCTATCTCGGTCTATTCTTTTGATTTATAAGGGATTTTGCCGATTTCGGCCTATTGGTTAAAAAATGA
GCTGATTTAACAAAAATTTAACGCGAATTTTAACAAAATATTAACGCTTACAATTTAGGTGGCACTTTTC
GGGGAAATGTGCGCGGAACCCCTATTTGTTTATTTTTCTAAATACATTCAAATATGTATCCGCTCATGAG
ACAATAACCCTGATAAATGCTTCAATAATATTGAAAAAGGAAGAGTATGAGTATTCAACATTTCCGTGTC
GCCCTTATTCCCTTTTTTGCGGCATTTTGCCTTCCTGTTTTTGCTCACCCAGAAACGCTGGTGAAAGTAA
AAGATGCTGAAGATCAGTTGGGTGCACGAGTGGGTTACATCGAACTGGATCTCAACAGCGGTAAGATCCT
TGAGAGTTTTCGCCCCGAAGAACGTTTTCCAATGATGAGCACTTTTAAAGTTCTGCTATGTGGCGCGGTA
TTATCCCGTATTGACGCCGGGCAAGAGCAACTCGGTCGCCGCATACACTATTCTCAGAATGACTTGGTTG
AGTACTCACCAGTCACAGAAAAGCATCTTACGGATGGCATGACAGTAAGAGAATTATGCAGTGCTGCCAT
AACCATGAGTGATAACACTGCGGCCAACTTACTTCTGACAACGATCGGAGGACCGAAGGAGCTAACCGCT
TTTTTGCACAACATGGGGGATCATGTAACTCGCCTTGATCGTTGGGAACCGGAGCTGAATGAAGCCATAC
CAAACGACGAGCGTGACACCACGATGCCTGTAGCAATGGCAACAACGTTGCGCAAACTATTAACTGGCGA
ACTACTTACTCTAGCTTCCCGGCAACAATTAATAGACTGGATGGAGGCGGATAAAGTTGCAGGACCACTT
CTGCGCTCGGCCCTTCCGGCTGGCTGGTTTATTGCTGATAAATCTGGAGCCGGTGAGCGTGGGTCTCGCG
GTATCATTGCAGCACTGGGGCCAGATGGTAAGCCCTCCCGTATCGTAGTTATCTACACGACGGGGAGTCA
GGCAACTATGGATGAACGAAATAGACAGATCGCTGAGATAGGTGCCTCACTGATTAAGCATTGGTAACTG
TCAGACCAAGTTTACTCATATATACTTTAGATTGATTTAAAACTTCATTTTTAATTTAAAAGGATCTAGG
TGAAGATCCTTTTTGATAATCTCATGACCAAAATCCCTTAACGTGAGTTTTCGTTCCACTGAGCGTCAGA
CCCCGTAGAAAAGATCAAAGGATCTTCTTGAGATCCTTTTTTTCTGCGCGTAATCTGCTGCTTGCAAACA
AAAAAACCACCGCTACCAGCGGTGGTTTGTTTGCCGGATCAAGAGCTACCAACTCTTTTTCCGAAGGTAA
CTGGCTTCAGCAGAGCGCAGATACCAAATACTGTTCTTCTAGTGTAGCCGTAGTTAGGCCACCACTTCAA
GAACTCTGTAGCACCGCCTACATACCTCGCTCTGCTAATCCTGTTACCAGTGGCTGCTGCCAGTGGCGAT
AAGTCGTGTCTTACCGGGTTGGACTCAAGACGATAGTTACCGGATAAGGCGCAGCGGTCGGGCTGAACGG
GGGGTTCGTGCACACAGCCCAGCTTGGAGCGAACGACCTACACCGAACTGAGATACCTACAGCGTGAGCT
ATGAGAAAGCGCCACGCTTCCCGAAGGGAGAAAGGCGGACAGGTATCCGGTAAGCGGCAGGGTCGGAACA
GGAGAGCGCACGAGGGAGCTTCCAGGGGGAAACGCCTGGTATCTTTATAGTCCTGTCGGGTTTCGCCACC
TCTGACTTGAGCGTCGATTTTTGTGATGCTCGTCAGGGGGGCGGAGCCTATGGAAAAACGCCAGCAACGC
GGCCTTTTTACGGTTCCTGGCCTTTTGCTGGCCTTTTGCTCACATGTTCTTTCCTGCGTTATCCCCTGAT
TCTGTGGATAACCGTATTACCGCCTTTGAGTGAGCTGATACCGCTCGCCGCAGCCGAACGACCGAGCGCA
GCGAGTCAGTGAGCGAGGAAGCGGAAGAGCGCCCAATACGCAAACCGCCTCTCCCCGCGCGTTGGCCGAT
TCATTAATGCAGCTGGCACGACAGGTTTCCCGACTGGAAAGCGGGCAGTGAGCGCAACGCAATTAATGTG
AGTTAGCTCACTCATTAGGCACCCCAGGCTTTACACTTTATGCTTCCGGCTCGTATGTTGTGTGGAATTG
TGAGCGGATAACAATTTCACACAGGAAACAGCTATGACCATGATTACGCCAAGCGCGCAATTAACCCTCA
CTAAAGGGAACAAAAGCTGGAGCTGCAAGCTTAATGTAGTCTTATGCAATACTCTTGTAGTCTTGCAACA
TGGTAACGATGAGTTAGCAACATGCCTTACAAGGAGAGAAAAAGCACCGTGCATGCCGATTGGTGGAAGT
AAGGTGGTACGATCGTGCCTTATTAGGAAGGCAACAGACGGGTCTGACATGGATTGGACGAACCACTGAA
TTGCCGCATTGCAGAGATATTGTATTTAAGTGCCTAGCTCGATACATAAACGGGTCTCTCTGGTTAGACC
AGATCTGAGCCTGGGAGCTCTCTGGCTAACTAGGGAACCCACTGCTTAAGCCTCAATAAAGCTTGCCTTG
AGTGCTTCAAGTAGTGTGTGCCCGTCTGTTGTGTGACTCTGGTAACTAGAGATCCCTCAGACCCTTTTAG
TCAGTGTGGAAAATCTCTAGCAGTGGCGCCCGAACAGGGACTTGAAAGCGAAAGGGAAACCAGAGGAGCT
CTCTCGACGCAGGACTCGGCTTGCTGAAGCGCGCACGGCAAGAGGCGAGGGGCGGCGACTGGTGAGTACG
CCAAAAATTTTGACTAGCGGAGGCTAGAAGGAGAGAGATGGGTGCGAGAGCGTCAGTATTAAGCGGGGGA
GAATTAGATCGCGATGGGAAAAAATTCGGTTAAGGCCAGGGGGAAAGAAAAAATATAAATTAAAACATAT
AGTATGGGCAAGCAGGGAGCTAGAACGATTCGCAGTTAATCCTGGCCTGTTAGAAACATCAGAAGGCTGT
AGACAAATACTGGGACAGCTACAACCATCCCTTCAGACAGGATCAGAAGAACTTAGATCATTATATAATA
CAGTAGCAACCCTCTATTGTGTGCATCAAAGGATAGAGATAAAAGACACCAAGGAAGCTTTAGACAAGAT
AGAGGAAGAGCAAAACAAAAGTAAGACCACCGCACAGCAAGCGGCCGCTGATCTTCAGACCTGGAGGAGG
AGATATGAGGGACAATTGGAGAAGTGAATTATATAAATATAAAGTAGTAAAAATTGAACCATTAGGAGTA
GCACCCACCAAGGCAAAGAGAAGAGTGGTGCAGAGAGAAAAAAGAGCAGTGGGAATAGGAGCTTTGTTCC
TTGGGTTCTTGGGAGCAGCAGGAAGCACTATGGGCGCAGCGTCAATGACGCTGACGGTACAGGCCAGACA
ATTATTGTCTGGTATAGTGCAGCAGCAGAACAATTTGCTGAGGGCTATTGAGGCGCAACAGCATCTGTTG
CAACTCACAGTCTGGGGCATCAAGCAGCTCCAGGCAAGAATCCTGGCTGTGGAAAGATACCTAAAGGATC
AACAGCTCCTGGGGATTTGGGGTTGCTCTGGAAAACTCATTTGCACCACTGCTGTGCCTTGGAATGCTAG
TTGGAGTAATAAATCTCTGGAACAGATTTGGAATCACACGACCTGGATGGAGTGGGACAGAGAAATTAAC
AATTACACAAGCTTAATACACTCCTTAATTGAAGAATCGCAAAACCAGCAAGAAAAGAATGAACAAGAAT
TATTGGAATTAGATAAATGGGCAAGTTTGTGGAATTGGTTTAACATAACAAATTGGCTGTGGTATATAAA
ATTATTCATAATGATAGTAGGAGGCTTGGTAGGTTTAAGAATAGTTTTTGCTGTACTTTCTATAGTGAAT
AGAGTTAGGCAGGGATATTCACCATTATCGTTTCAGACCCACCTCCCAACCCCGAGGGGACCCGACAGGC
CCGAAGGAATAGAAGAAGAAGGTGGAGAGAGAGACAGAGACAGATCCATTCGATTAGTGAACGGATCTCG
ACGGTATCGGTTTTAAAAGAAAAGGGGGGATTGGGGGGTACAGTGCAGGGGAAAGAATAGTAGACATAAT
AGCAACAGACATACAAACTAAAGAATTACAAAAACAAATTACAAAAATTCAAAATTTTATCGATCATATG
ACTAGAGCGGCCTTAGGCTCCGGTGCGCGTCAGTGGGCAGAGCGCACATCGCCCACAGTCCCCGAGAAGT
TGGGGGGAGGGGTCGGCAATTGAACCGGTGCCTAGAGAAGGTGGCGCGGGGTAAACTGGGAAAGTGATGT
CGTGTACTGGCTCCGCCTTTTTCCCGAGGGTGGGGGAGAACCGTATATAAGTGCAGTAGTCGCCGTGAAC
GTTCTTTTTCGCAACGGGTTTGCCGCCAGAACACAGGTAAGTGCCGTGTGTGGTTCCCGCGGGCCTGGCC
TCTTTACGGGTTATGGCCCTTGCGTGCCTTGAATTACTTCCACCTGGCTCCAGTACGTGATTCTTGATCC
CGAGCTGGAGCCAGGGGCGGGCCTTGCGCTTTAGGAGCCCCTTCGCCTCGTGCTTGAGTTGAGGCCTGGC
CTGGGCGCTGGGGCCGCCGCGTGCGAATCTGGTGGCACCTTCGCGCCTGTCTCGCTGCTTTCGATAAGTC
TCTAGCCATTTAAAATTTTTGATGACCTGCTGCGACGCTTTTTTTCTGGCAAGATAGTCTTGTAAATGCG
GGCCAGGATCTGCACACTGGTATTTCGGTTTTTGGGGCCGCGGGCGGCGACGGGGCCCGTGCGTCCCAGC
GCACATGTTCGGCGAGGCGGGGCCTGCGAGCGCGGCCACCGAGAATCGGACGGGGGTAGTCTCAAGCTGG
CCGGCCTGCTCTGGTGCCTGGCCTCGCGCCGCCGTGTATCGCCCCGCCCTGGGCGGCAAGGCTGGCCCGG
TCGGCACCAGTTGCGTGAGCGGAAAGATGGCCGCTTCCCGGCCCTGCTCCAGGGGGCTCAAAATGGAGGA
CGCGGCGCTCGGGAGAGCGGGCGGGTGAGTCACCCACACAAAGGAAAGGGGCCTTTCCGTCCTCAGCCGT
CGCTTCATGTGACTCCACGGAGTACCGGGCGCCGTCCAGGCACCTCGATTAGTTCTGGAGCTTTTGGAGT
ACGTCGTCTTTAGGTTGGGGGGAGGGGTTTTATGCGATGGAGTTTCCCCACACTGAGTGGGTGGAGACTG
AAGTTAGGCCAGCTTGGCACTTGATGTAATTCTCCTTGGAATTTGCCCTTTTTGAGTTTGGATCTTGGTT
CATTCTCAAGCCTCAGACAGTGGTTCAAAGTTTTTTTCTTCCATTTCAGGTGTCGTGATTAATTAAACGC
GTACCGATAGCTTCGAATTCTGCAGTCGACGATATCACTAGTCTCGAGCATTTTGGCAAAGAATTCGGCA
TGGTGAGCAAGGGCGAGGAGCTGTTCACCGGGGTGGTGCCCATCCTGGTCGAGCTGGACGGCGACGTAAA
CGGCCACAAGTTCAGCGTGTCCGGCGAGGGCGAGGGCGATGCCACCTACGGCAAGCTGACCCTGAAGCTT
CTATGCACCACCGGCAAGCTGCCCGTGCCCTGGCCCACCCTCGTGACCACCCTGGGCTACGGCCTGCAGT
GCTTCGCCCGCTACCCCGACCACATGAAGCAGCACGACTTCTTCAAGTCCGCCATGCCCGAAGGCTACGT
CCAGGAGCGCACCATCTTCTTCAAGGACGACGGCAACTACAAGACCCGCGCCGAGGTGAAGTTCGAGGGC
GACACCCTGGTGAACCGCATCGAGCTGAAGGGCATCGACTTCAAGGAGGACGGCAACATCCTGGGGCACA
AGCTGGAGTACAACTACAACAGCCACAACGTCTATATCACCGCCGACAAGCAGAAGAACGGCATCAAGGC
CAACTTCAAGATCCGCCACAACATCGAGGACGGCGGCGTGCAGCTCGCCGACCACTACCAGCAGAACACC
CCCATCGGCGACGGCCCCGTGCTGCTGCCCGACAACCACTACCTGAGCTACCAGTCCGCCCTGTTCAAAG
ACCCCAACGAGAAGCGCGATCACATGGTCCTGCTGGAGTTCCTGACCGCCGCCGGGATCACTGAGGGCAT
GAACGAGCTGTACCTCGAGATGGCGGACGAGGAGAAGCTGCCGCCCGGCTGGGAGAAGCGCATGAGCCGC
AGCTCAGGCCGAGTGTACTACTTCAACCACATCACTAACGCCAGCCAGTGGGAGCGGCCCAGCGGCAACA
GCAGCAGTGGTGGCAAAAACGGGCAGGGGGAGCCTGCCAGGGGTACCAGTGCTGGTGGTAGTGCTGGTGG
TAGTGCTGGTGGTAGTGCTGGTGGTAGTGCTGGTGGTTCCGGCAGTGCTGGTGGTAGTGCTGGTGGTAGT
ACCAGTGCTGGTGGTAGTGCTGGTGGTAGTGCTGGTGGTAGTGCTGGTGGTAGTGCTGGTGGTTCCGGCA
GTGCTGGTGGTAGTGCTGGTGGTAGTACCAGTGCTGGTGGTAGTGCTGGTGGTAGTGCTGGTGGTAGTGC
TGGTGGTAGTGCTGGTGGTTCCGGCAGTGCTGGTGGTAGTGCTGGTGGTAGTACCAGTGCTGGTGGTAGT
GCTGGTGGTAGTGCTGGTGGTAGTGCTGGTGGTAGTGCTGGTGGTTCCGGACCAGATGTCCCTAGAACTC
CAGTGGATCCAGCATGGCTGTCATTCCAATTTCCGGGCGGCCGCTCTAGACCTAAGAAGAAGCGTAAGGT
GTAAGTCGACGGTCGAGTCGAGA
